>Addgene plasmid #127168 | LentiGuide-BC-start | addgene full sequence | sequence record 246164 | Addgene NGS Result
GGGTCTCTCTGGTTAGACCAGATCTGAGCCTGGGAGCTCTCTGGCTAACTAGGGAACCCACTGCTTAAGC
CTCAATAAAGCTTGCCTTGAGTGCTTCAAGTAGTGTGTGCCCGTCTGTTGTGTGACTCTGGTAACTAGAG
ATCCCTCAGACCCTTTTAGTCAGTGTGGAAAATCTCTAGCAGTGGCGCCCGAACAGGGACTTGAAAGCGA
AAGGGAAACCAGAGGAGCTCTCTCGACGCAGGACTCGGCTTGCTGAAGCGCGCACGGCAAGAGGCGAGGG
GCGGCGACTGGTGAGTACGCCAAAAATTTTGACTAGCGGAGGCTAGAAGGAGAGAGATGGGTGCGAGAGC
GTCAGTATTAAGCGGGGGAGAATTAGATCGCGATGGGAAAAAATTCGGTTAAGGCCAGGGGGAAAGAAAA
AATATAAATTAAAACATATAGTATGGGCAAGCAGGGAGCTAGAACGATTCGCAGTTAATCCTGGCCTGTT
AGAAACATCAGAAGGCTGTAGACAAATACTGGGACAGCTACAACCATCCCTTCAGACAGGATCAGAAGAA
CTTAGATCATTATATAATACAGTAGCAACCCTCTATTGTGTGCATCAAAGGATAGAGATAAAAGACACCA
AGGAAGCTTTAGACAAGATAGAGGAAGAGCAAAACAAAAGTAAGACCACCGCACAGCAAGCGGCCGCTGA
TCTTCAGACCTGGAGGAGGAGATATGAGGGACAATTGGAGAAGTGAATTATATAAATATAAAGTAGTAAA
AATTGAACCATTAGGAGTAGCACCCACCAAGGCAAAGAGAAGAGTGGTGCAGAGAGAAAAAAGAGCAGTG
GGAATAGGAGCTTTGTTCCTTGGGTTCTTGGGAGCAGCAGGAAGCACTATGGGCGCAGCGTCAATGACGC
TGACGGTACAGGCCAGACAATTATTGTCTGGTATAGTGCAGCAGCAGAACAATTTGCTGAGGGCTATTGA
GGCGCAACAGCATCTGTTGCAACTCACAGTCTGGGGCATCAAGCAGCTCCAGGCAAGAATCCTGGCTGTG
GAAAGATACCTAAAGGATCAACAGCTCCTGGGGATTTGGGGTTGCTCTGGAAAACTCATTTGCACCACTG
CTGTGCCTTGGAATGCTAGTTGGAGTAATAAATCTCTGGAACAGATTTGGAATCACACGACCTGGATGGA
GTGGGACAGAGAAATTAACAATTACACAAGCTTAATACACTCCTTAATTGAAGAATCGCAAAACCAGCAA
GAAAAGAATGAACAAGAATTATTGGAATTAGATAAATGGGCAAGTTTGTGGAATTGGTTTAACATAACAA
ATTGGCTGTGGTATATAAAATTATTCATAATGATAGTAGGAGGCTTGGTAGGTTTAAGAATAGTTTTTGC
TGTACTTTCTATAGTGAATAGAGTTAGGCAGGGATATTCACCATTATCGTTTCAGACCCACCTCCCAACC
CCGAGGGGACCCGACAGGCCCGAAGGAATAGAAGAAGAAGGTGGAGAGAGAGACAGAGACAGATCCATTC
GATTAGTGAACGGATCGGCACTGCGTGCGCCAATTCTGCAGACAAATGGCAGTATTCATCCACAATTTTA
AAAGAAAAGGGGGGATTGGGGGGTACAGTGCAGGGGAAAGAATAGTAGACATAATAGCAACAGACATACA
AACTAAAGAATTACAAAAACAAATTACAAAAATTCAAAATTTTCGGGTTTATTACAGGGACAGCAGAGAT
CCAGTTTGGTTAATTAGCTAGCGAGGGCCTATTTCCCATGATTCCTTCATATTTGCATATACGATACAAG
GCTGTTAGAGAGATAATTGGAATTAATTTGACTGTAAACACAAAGATATTAGTACAAAATACGTGACGTA
GAAAGTAATAATTTCTTGGGTAGTTTGCAGTTTTAAAATTATGTTTTAAAATGGACTATCATATGCTTAC
CGTAACTTGAAAGTATTTCGATTTCTTGGCTTTATATATCTTGTGGAAAGGACGAAACACCGGAGACGGG
ATACTGCAGTCGTCTCGACTGGCTATTCATTCGCCCTTTGGGTAAGCACACGTCGAATTCGATATCAAGC
TTATCGGTAATCAACCTCTGGATTACAAAATTTGTGAAAGATTGACTGGTATTCTTAACTATGTTGCTCC
TTTTACGCTATGTGGATACGCTGCTTTAATGCCTTTGTATCATGCTATTGCTTCCCGTATGGCTTTCATT
TTCTCCTCCTTGTATAAATCCTGGTTGCTGTCTCTTTATGAGGAGTTGTGGCCCGTTGTCAGGCAACGTG
GCGTGGTGTGCACTGTGTTTGCTGACGCAACCCCCACTGGTTGGGGCATTGCCACCACCTGTCAGCTCCT
TTCCGGGACTTTCGCTTTCCCCCTCCCTATTGCCACGGCGGAACTCATCGCCGCCTGCCTTGCCCGCTGC
TGGACAGGGGCTCGGCTGTTGGGCACTGACAATTCCGTGGTGTTGTCGGGGAAATCATCGTCCTTTCCTT
GGCTGCTCGCCTGTGTTGCCACCTGGATTCTGCGCGGGACGTCCTTCTGCTACGTCCCTTCGGCCCTCAA
TCCAGCGGACCTTCCTTCCCGCGGCCTGCTGCCGGCTCTGCGGCCTCTTCCGCGTCATCGCCTTCGCCCT
CAGACGAGTCGGATCTCCCTTTGGGCCGCCTCCCCGCATCGATACCGTCGACCTCGAGACCTAGAAAAAC
ATGGAGCAATCACAAGTAGCAATACAGCAGCTACCAATGCTGATTGTGCCTGGCTAGAAGCACAAGAGGA
GGAGGAGGTGGGTTTTCCAGTCACACCTCAGGTACCTTTAAGACCAATGACTTACAAGGCAGCTGTAGAT
CTTAGCCACTTTTTAAAAGAAAAGGGGGGACTGGAAGGGCTAATTCACTCCCAACGATGACAAGATATCC
TTGATCTGTGGATCTACCACACACAAGGCTACTTCCCTGATTGGCAGAACTACACACCAGGGCCAGGGAT
CAGATATCCACTGACCTTTGGATGGTGCTACAAGCTAGTACCAGTTGAGCAAGAGAAGGTAGAAGAAGCC
AATGAAGGAGAGAACACCCGCTTGTTACACCCTGTGAGCCTGCATGGGATGGATGACCCGGAGAGAGAAG
TATTAGAGTGGAGGTTTGACAGCCGCCTAGCATTTCATCACATGGCCCGAGAGCTGCATCCGGACTGTAC
TGGGTCTCTCTGGTTAGACCAGATCTGAGCCTGGGAGCTCTCTGGCTAACTAGGGAACCCACTGCTTAAG
CCTCAATAAAGCTTGCCTTGAGTGCTTCAAGTAGTGTGTGCCCGTCTGTTGTGTGACTCTGGTAACTAGA
GATCCCTCAGACCCTTTTAGTCAGTGTGGAAAATCTCTAGCAGGGCCCGTTTAAACCCGCTGATCAGCCT
CGACTGTGCCTTCTAGTTGCCAGCCATCTGTTGTTTGCCCCTCCCCCGTGCCTTCCTTGACCCTGGAAGG
TGCCACTCCCACTGTCCTTTCCTAATAAAATGAGGAAATTGCATCGCATTGTCTGAGTAGGTGTCATTCT
ATTCTGGGGGGTGGGGTGGGGCAGGACAGCAAGGGGGAGGATTGGGATGACAATAGCAGGCATGCTGGGG
ATGCGGTGGGCTCTATGGCTTCTGAGGCGGAAAGAACCAGCTGGGGCTCTAGGGGGTATCCCC
[124 nt withheld, positions 3704-3827]
C
[91 nt withheld, positions 3829-3919]
A
[49 nt withheld, positions 3921-3969]
CCTTTGACGTTGGAGTCCACGTTCTTT
[37 nt withheld, positions 3997-4033]
ACCCTATCTCGGTCTATTCTTTTGATTTATAAGGGATTTTGCCGATTTCGGCCTATTGGTTAAAAAATGA
GCTGATTTAACAAAAATTTAACGCGAATTAATTCTGTGGAATGTGTGTCAGTTAGGGTGTGGAAAGTCCC
CAGGCTCCCCAGCAGGCAGAAGTATGCAAAGCATGCATCTCAATTAGTCAGCAACCAGGTGTGGAAAGTC
CCCAGGCTCCCCAGCAGGCAGAAGTATGCAAAGCATGCATCTCAATTAGTCAGCAACCATAGTCCCGCCC
CTAACTCCGCCCATCCCGCCCCTAACTCCGCCCAGTTCCGCCCATTCTCCGCCCCATGGCTGACTAATTT
TTTTTATTTATGCAGAGGCCGAGGCCGCCTCTGCCTCTGAGCTATTCCAGAAGTAGTGAGGAGGCTTTTT
TGGAGGCCTAGGCTTTTGCAAAAAGCTCCCGGGAGCTTGTATATCCATTTTCGGATCTGATCAGCACGTG
TTGACAATTAATCATCGGCATAGTATATCGGCATAGTATAATACGACAAGGTGAGGAACTAAACCATGGC
CAAGTTGACCAGTGCCGTTCCGGTGCTCACCGCGCGCGACGTCGCCGGAGCGGTCGAGTTCTGGACCGAC
CGGCTCGGGTTCTCCCGGGACTTCGTGGAGGACGACTTCGCCGGTGTGGTCCGGGACGACGTGACCCTGT
TCATCAGCGCGGTCCAGGACCAGGTGGTGCCGGACAACACCCTGGCCTGGGTGTGGGTGCGCGGCCTGGA
CGAGCTGTACGCCGAGTGGTCGGAGGTCGTGTCCACGAACTTCCGGGACGCCTCCGGGCCGGCCATGACC
GAGATCGGCGAGCAGCCGTGGGGGCGGGAGTTCGCCCTGCGCGACCCGGCCGGCAACTGCGTGCACTTCG
TGGCCGAGGAGCAGGACTGACACGTGCTACGAGATTTCGATTCCACCGCCGCCTTCTATGAAAGGTTGGG
CTTCGGAATCGTTTTCCGGGACGCCGGCTGGATGATCCTCCAGCGCGGGGATCTCATGCTGGAGTTCTTC
GCCCACCCCAACTTGTTTATTGCAGCTTATAATGGTTACAAATAAAGCAATAGCATCACAAATTTCACAA
ATAAAGCATTTTTTTCACTGCATTCTAGTTGTGGTTTGTCCAAACTCATCAATGTATCTTATCATGTCTG
TATACCGTCGACCTCTAGCTAGAGCTTGGCGTAATCATGGTCATAGCTGTTTCCTGTGTGAAATTGTTAT
CCGCTCACAATTCCACACAACATACGAGCCGGAAGCATAAAGTGTAAAGCCTGGGGTGCCTAATGAGTGA
GCTAACTCACATTAATTGCGTTGCGCTCACTGCCCGCTTTCCAGTCGGGAAACCTGTCGTGCCAGCTGCA
TTAATGAATCGGCCAACGCGCGGGGAGAGGCGGTTTGCGTATTGGGCGCTCTTCCGCTTCCTCGCTCACT
GACTCGCTGCGCTCGGTCGTTCGGCTGCGGCGAGCGGTATCAGCTCACTCAAAGGCGGTAATACGGTTAT
CCACAGAATCAGGGGATAACGCAGGAAAGAACATGTGAGCAAAAGGCCAGCAAAAGGCCAGGAACCGTAA
AAAGGCCGCGTTGCTGGCGTTTTTCCATAGGCTCCGCCCCCCTGACGAGCATCACAAAAATCGACGCTCA
AGTCAGAGGTGGCGAAACCCGACAGGACTATAAAGATACCAGGCGTTTCCCCCTGGAAGCTCCCTCGTGC
GCTCTCCTGTTCCGACCCTGCCGCTTACCGGATACCTGTCCGCCTTTCTCCCTTCGGGAAGCGTGGCGCT
TTCTCATAGCTCACGCTGTAGGTATCTCAGTTCGGTGTAGGTCGTTCGCTCCAAGCTGGGCTGTGTGCAC
GAACCCCCCGTTCAGCCCGACCGCTGCGCCTTATCCGGTAACTATCGTCTTGAGTCCAACCCGGTAAGAC
ACGACTTATCGCCACTGGCAGCAGCCACTGGTAACAGGATTAGCAGAGCGAGGTATGTAGGCGGTGCTAC
AGAGTTCTTGAAGTGGTGGCCTAACTACGGCTACACTAGAAGAACAGTATTTGGTATCTGCGCTCTGCTG
AAGCCAGTTACCTTCGGAAAAAGAGTTGGTAGCTCTTGATCCGGCAAACAAACCACCGCTGGTAGCGGTG
GTTTTTTTGTTTGCAAGCAGCAGATTACGCGCAGAAAAAAAGGATCTCAAGAAGATCCTTTGATCTTTTC
TACGGGGTCTGACGCTCAGTGGAACGAAAACTCACGTTAAGGGATTTTGGTCATGAGATTATCAAAAAGG
ATCTTCACCTAGATCCTTTTAAATTAAAAATGAAGTTTTAAATCAATCTAAAGTATATATGAGTAAACTT
GGTCTGACAGTTACCAATGCTTAATCAGTGAGGCACCTATCTCAGCGATCTGTCTATTTCGTTCATCCAT
AGTTGCCTGACTCCCCGTCGTGTAGATAACTACGATACGGGAGGGCTTACCATCTGGCCCCAGTGCTGCA
ATGATACCGCGAGACCCACGCTCACCGGCTCCAGATTTATCAGCAATAAACCAGCCAGCCGGAAGGGCCG
AGCGCAGAAGTGGTCCTGCAACTTTATCCGCCTCCATCCAGTCTATTAATTGTTGCCGGGAAGCTAGAGT
AAGTAGTTCGCCAGTTAATAGTTTGCGCAACGTTGTTGCCATTGCTACAGGCATCGTGGTGTCACGCTCG
TCGTTTGGTATGGCTTCATTCAGCTCCGGTTCCCAACGATCAAGGCGAGTTACATGATCCCCCATGTTGT
GCAAAAAAGCGGTTAGCTCCTTCGGTCCTCCGATCGTTGTCAGAAGTAAGTTGGCCGCAGTGTTATCACT
CATGGTTATGGCAGCACTGCATAATTCTCTTACTGTCATGCCATCCGTAAGATGCTTTTCTGTGACTGGT
GAGTACTCAACCAAGTCATTCTGAGAATAGTGTATGCGGCGACCGAGTTGCTCTTGCCCGGCGTCAATAC
GGGATAATACCGCGCCACATAGCAGAACTTTAAAAGTGCTCATCATTGGAAAACGTTCTTCGGGGCGAAA
ACTCTCAAGGATCTTACCGCTGTTGAGATCCAGTTCGATGTAACCCACTCGTGCACCCAACTGATCTTCA
GCATCTTTTACTTTCACCAGCGTTTCTGGGTGAGCAAAAACAGGAAGGCAAAATGCCGCAAAAAAGGGAA
TAAGGGCGACACGGAAATGTTGAATACTCATACTCTTCCTTTTTCAATATTATTGAAGCATTTATCAGGG
TTATTGTCTCATGAGCGGATACATATTTGAATGTATTTAGAAAAATAAACAAATAGGGGTTCCGCGCACA
TTTCCCCGAAAAGTGCCACCTGACGTCGACGGATCGGGAGATCTCCCGATCCCCTATGGTGCACTCTCAG
TACAATCTGCTCTGATGCCGCATAGTTAAGCCAGTATCTGCTCCCTGCTTGTGTGTTGGAGGTCGCTGAG
TAGTGCGCGAGCAAAATTTAAGCTACAACAAGGCAAGGCTTGACCGACAATTGCATGAAGAATCTGCTTA
GGGTTAGGCGTTTTGCGCTGCTTCGCGATGTACGGGCCAGATATACGCGTTGACATTGATTATTGACTAG
TTATTAATAGTAATCAATTACGGGGTCATTAGTTCATAGCCCATATATGGAGTTCCGCGTTACATAACTT
ACGGTAAATGGCCCGCCTGGCTGACCGCCCAACGACCCCCGCCCATTGACGTCAATAATGACGTATGTTC
CCATAGTAACGCCAATAGGGACTTTCCATTGACGTCAATGGGTGGAGTATTTACGGTAAACTGCCCACTT
GGCAGTACATCAAGTGTATCATATGCCAAGTACGCCCCCTATTGACGTCAATGACGGTAAATGGCCCGCC
TGGCATTATGCCCAGTACATGACCTTATGGGACTTTCCTACTTGGCAGTACATCTACGTATTAGTCATCG
CTATTACCATGGTGATGCGGTTTTGGCAGTACATCAATGGGCGTGGATAGCGGTTTGACTCACGGGGATT
TCCAAGTCTCCACCCCATTGACGTCAATGGGAGTTTGTTTTGGCACCAAAATCAACGGGACTTTCCAAAA
TGTCGTAACAACTCCGCCCCATTGACGCAAATGGGCGGTAGGCGTGTACGGTGGGAGGTCTATATAAGCA
GCGCGTTTTGCCTGTACT
Features (pLannotate 1.2.2; 29 found; start..end, strand, type, name):
      1..181     +  LTR            5' LTR (truncated): truncated 5' long terminal repeat (LTR) from HIV-1
    228..353     +  misc_feature   HIV-1 Ψ: packaging signal of human immunodeficiency virus type 1
    337..700     +  CDS            HIV-1 gag (fragment): gag protein from human immunodeficiency virus 1; gag
    846..1079    +  misc_feature   RRE: The Rev response element (RRE) of HIV-1 allows for Rev-dependent mRNA export from the nucleus to the cytoplasm.
   1456..1556    +  CDS            Rev (fragment): human immunodeficiency virus 1 (HIV-1) Rev protein; rev; enhances nuclear export of unspliced and incompletely spliced viral mRNAs
   1606..1723    +  misc_feature   cPPT/CTS: central polypurine tract and central termination sequence of HIV-1
   1773..2013    +  promoter       U6 promoter: RNA polymerase III promoter for human U6 snRNA
   2085..2106    +  misc_feature   MCS (fragment): pBluescript multiple cloning site
   2109..2697    +  misc_feature   WPRE: woodchuck hepatitis virus posttranscriptional regulatory element
   2634..3215    +  CDS            nef (fragment): NEF_HV1H2 - Experimental evidence at protein level: Swiss-Prot protein existence level 1. Extracellular Nef protein targets CD4(+) T-lymphocytes for apoptosis by interacting with CXCR4 surface receptors. From Human immunodeficiency virus type 1 group M subtype B (isolate HXB2) (HIV-1).
   3222..3402    +  LTR            5' LTR (truncated): truncated 5' long terminal repeat (LTR) from HIV-1
   3434..3545    +  polyA_signal   bGH poly(A) signal: bovine growth hormone polyadenylation signal
   3662..3683    +  promoter       SV40 promoter (fragment): SV40 enhancer and early promoter
   3704..4132    +  rep_origin     f1 ori (sequence partly withheld): f1 bacteriophage origin of replication; arrow indicates direction of (+) strand synthesis
   4146..4475    +  promoter       SV40 promoter: SV40 enhancer and early promoter
   4523..4570    +  promoter       EM7 promoter: synthetic bacterial promoter&nbsp
   4589..4963    +  CDS            BleoR: antibiotic-binding protein; Sh ble from Streptoalloteichus hindustanus; confers resistance to bleomycin, phleomycin, and Zeocin™
   4973..5098    +  CDS            ble (fragment): BLE_KLEPN - Experimental evidence at protein level: Swiss-Prot protein existence level 1. Binding protein with a strong affinity to the bleomycin family of antibiotics. Binds to CL990; an antimitotic-antibiotic compound. From Klebsiella pneumoniae.
   5093..5214    +  polyA_signal   SV40 poly(A) signal: SV40 polyadenylation signal
   5287..5303    -  protein_bind   lac operator: The lac repressor binds to the lac operator to inhibit transcription in E. coli. This inhibition can be relieved by adding lactose or isopropyl-β-D-thiogalactopyranoside (IPTG). lac repressor encoded by lacI
   5311..5341    -  promoter       lac promoter: promoter for the E. coli lac operon
   5356..5377    -  protein_bind   CAP binding site: CAP binding activates transcription in the presence of cAMP. E. coli catabolite activator protein
   5390..5482    -  CDS            lacI (fragment): lac repressor; lacI; The lac repressor binds to the lac operator to inhibit transcription in E. coli. This inhibition can be relieved by adding lactose or isopropyl-β-D-thiogalactopyranoside (IPTG).
   5665..6253    -  rep_origin     ori: high-copy-number ColE1/pMB1/pBR322/pUC origin of replication
   6424..7284    -  CDS            AmpR: β-lactamase; bla; confers resistance to ampicillin, carbenicillin, and related antibiotics
   7285..7389    -  promoter       AmpR promoter: bla
   7448..7500    -  misc_feature   bom (fragment): basis of mobility region from pBR322
   7655..8034    +  enhancer       CMV enhancer: human cytomegalovirus immediate early enhancer
   8035..8234    +  promoter       CMV promoter: human cytomegalovirus (CMV) immediate early promoter
