[The description below was written by a language model from this plasmid's Addgene catalogue record and pLannotate feature annotations shown in this document.]
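Description:
LentiGuide-BC-start is an empty lentiviral CRISPR backbone derived from a pLenti vector, intended as the entry plasmid for a two-step Golden Gate procedure that installs a guide RNA together with an associated barcode. It was made in the context of optical pooled screening in human cells. In bacteria it is maintained through a high-copy ColE1/pUC-type origin and selected with ampicillin via the β-lactamase gene. An f1 origin is also present.

The transfer cassette follows a third-generation layout. A CMV enhancer/promoter sits upstream of a truncated HIV-1 5' LTR to drive genomic RNA production in packaging cells. It is followed by the Ψ packaging signal with a gag fragment, the Rev response element for Rev-dependent nuclear export, and the cPPT/CTS. Downstream, a human U6 RNA polymerase III promoter is positioned to express a guide RNA. In this starting form only a short cloning region with a multiple-cloning-site fragment separates U6 from the WPRE, consistent with an empty acceptor awaiting inserts. The annotation does not identify an sgRNA scaffold. A second truncated LTR and a bGH polyadenylation signal close the viral unit.

The catalogue lists puromycin as the mammalian selectable marker, but the feature table shows no puromycin resistance gene or Pol II promoter within the LTR-flanked region. That marker is therefore presumably introduced during the subsequent cloning steps or is otherwise unannotated, and the record does not resolve this. The only eukaryotic-type marker annotated is an SV40/EM7-driven BleoR (Zeocin resistance) cassette with an SV40 poly(A). It lies in the plasmid backbone outside the LTRs and so would not be packaged into virus.
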