Addgene plasmid #127168: LentiGuide-BC-start
Purpose: (Empty Backbone) Entry plasmid for two-step guide-barcode cloning
Depositing lab: Paul Blainey. Depositing organization: Broad Institute. Publication: Optical Pooled Screens in Human Cells. Feldman D, Singh A, Schmid-Burgk JL, Carlson RJ, Mezger A, Garrity AJ, Zhang F, Blainey PC. Cell. 2019 Oct 17;179(3):787-799.e17. doi: 10.1016/j.cell.2019.09.016. PubMed 31626775.
Backbone
  Vector backbone: pLenti (Addgene #61427)
  Vector type: Mammalian Expression, Lentiviral, CRISPR
  Promoter: N/A
  Selectable markers: Puromycin
Growth in bacteria
  Bacterial resistance: Ampicillin, 100 μg/mL
  Growth temperature: 37°C
  Growth strain: NEB Stable
  Copy number: High Copy
Gene/Insert
  Sequencing primers: 5′ GACTATCATATGCTTACCGT; 3′ CCACATAGCGTAAAAGGAGC
Terms and licenses: Academic/Nonprofit Terms; Industry Terms: Not Available to Industry
Depositor comments: Cloning Method: Two-step Golden Gate; Cloning Site 3-prime: CCACATAGCGTAAAAGGAGC Please visit https://www.biorxiv.org/content/10.1101/383943v1 for bioRxiv preprint.
How to cite: LentiGuide-BC-start was a gift from Paul Blainey (Addgene plasmid # 127168 ; http://n2t.net/addgene:127168 ; RRID:Addgene_127168)
